Addgene plasmid #24801: pCMV5B-TGFbeta receptor II wt (N-term HA)
Depositing lab: Jeff Wrana. Depositing organization: Sinai Health System.
Backbone
  Vector backbone: pCMV5
  Backbone size w/o insert (bp): 4700
  Vector type: Mammalian Expression
Growth in bacteria
  Bacterial resistance: Ampicillin, 100 μg/mL
  Growth temperature: 37°C
  Growth strain: DH5alpha
  Copy number: High Copy
Gene/Insert
  Gene/Insert name: TGFbeta receptor II
  Species: H. sapiens (human)
  Insert size (bp): 1800
  GenBank ID: NM_003242
  Entrez Gene: TGFBR2 (a.k.a. AAT3, FAA3, LDS1B, LDS2, LDS2B, MFS2, RIIC, TAAD2, TBR-ii, TBRII, TGFR-2, TGFbeta-RII, tbetaR-II)
  Tag / fusion protein: HA (N terminal on insert)
  Cloning method: Restriction Enzyme
  Sequencing primers: 5′ CMV-F; 3′ hGH-PA-R
Resource information
  A portion of this plasmid was derived from a plasmid made by: Weinberg and Lodish, Whitehead
Terms and licenses: Academic/Nonprofit Terms; Industry Terms
Depositor comments: HA tag: PYDVPDYA
How to cite: pCMV5B-TGFbeta receptor II wt (N-term HA) was a gift from Jeff Wrana (Addgene plasmid # 24801 ; http://n2t.net/addgene:24801 ; RRID:Addgene_24801)
