[The description below was written by a language model from this plasmid's Addgene catalogue record.]
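Description:
pCMV5B-TGFbeta receptor II wt (N-term HA) is a mammalian expression plasmid built on the pCMV5 backbone (about 4.7 kb without insert). It carries an approximately 1.8 kb insert encoding the wild-type human TGF-beta type II receptor (TGFBR2). It is maintained in E. coli as a high-copy plasmid under ampicillin selection. The record lists no mammalian selection marker, which suggests it is meant for transient transfection rather than stable line generation, although the record does not say so. No feature table is provided, so the regulatory elements are not explicitly annotated. The backbone name and the listed sequencing primers, a forward CMV primer and a reverse primer in a human growth hormone polyadenylation region, indicate that the insert sits between a cytomegalovirus promoter and an hGH polyA signal. That arrangement gives strong constitutive expression in most cultured mammalian cells.

The receptor is fused to an HA epitope tag at its N-terminal end, and the insert was placed in the vector by restriction enzyme cloning. TGFBR2 is a transmembrane serine/threonine kinase that binds TGF-beta ligand and then recruits and phosphorylates the type I receptor to start Smad signalling. An N-terminal tag on such a receptor would be expected to lie on the extracellular side, but the record does not state where it sits relative to the signal peptide. The HA tag lets the exogenous receptor be detected or immunoprecipitated with anti-HA antibodies and distinguished from endogenous protein. Typical uses would include overexpression studies of TGF-beta signalling, receptor complex formation, trafficking and turnover. The "wt" designation suggests it can serve as the wild-type reference for mutant receptor constructs. The record notes that part of the plasmid was derived from an earlier construct made in another laboratory.
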