>Addgene plasmid #24801 | pCMV5B-TGFbeta receptor II wt (N-term HA) | addgene partial sequence | sequence record 30775 | 24801 with CMV-F
GTGAACCGTCAGAATTCAGATCTGGTACCACGCGTATCGATAAGCTTGCATGCCTGCAGGTCGAGTCGGT
CTATGACGAGCAGCGGGGTCTGCCATGGGTCGGGGGCTGCTCAGGGGCCTGTGGCCGCTGCACATCGTCC
TGTGGACGCGTATCGCCAGCACGATCCCACCGTATGATGTTCCTGATTATGCTAGCCTCCACGTTCAGAA
GTCGGTTAATAACGACATGATAGTCACTGACAACAACGGTGCAGTCAAGTTTCCACAACTGTGTAAATTT
TGTGATGTGAGATTTTCCACCTGTGACAACCAGAAATCCTGCATGAGCAACTGCAGCATCACCTCCATCT
GTGAGAAGCCACAGGAAGTCTGTGTGGCTGTATGGAGAAAGAATGACGAGAACATAACACTAGAGACAGT
TTGCCATGACCCCAAGCTCCCCTACCATGACTTTATTCTGGAAGATGCTGCTTCTCCAAAGTGCATTATG
AAGGAAAAAAAAAAGCCTGGTGAGACTTTCTTCATGTGTTCCTGTAGCTCTGATGAGTGCAATGACAACA
TCATCTTCTCAGAAGAATATAACACCAGCAATCCTGACTTGTTGCTAGTCATATTTCAAGTGACAGGCAT
CAGCCTCCTGCCACCACTGGGAGTTGCCATATCTGTCATCATCATCTTCTACTGCTACCGCGTTAACCGG
CAGCAGAAGCTGAGTTCAACCTGGGAAACCGGCAAGACGCGGAAGCTCATGGAGTTCAGCGAGCACTGTG
CCATCATCCTGGAAGATGACCGCTCTGACATCAGCTCCACGTGTGCCAACAACATCAACCACAACACAGA
GCTGCTGCCCATTGAGCT
